>Addgene plasmid #56303 | Clover-Nup50-N-10 | depositor partial sequence | sequence record 87208 | insert sequence
GGAATCCGCTAGCGATGCCACCATGGCCAAAAGAAATGCCGAGAAGGAACTGACAGATAGGAATTGGGAT
CAAGAAGATGAAGCTGAAGAGGTGGGAACATTCTCCATGGCCAGTGAGGAAGTCTTGAAGAATAGAGCCA
TAAAGAAAGCAAAGCGCAGAAATGTTGGATTTGAATCTGACACTGGAGGAGCCTTTAAAGGTTTTAAAGG
TTTGGTGGTACCTTCTGGAGGAGGACGCTTTTCTGGATTTGGTAGTGGCGCTGGAGGGAAGCCTCTGGAA
GGACTGTCGAATGGAAACAACATAACCAGTGCCCCTCCCTTCGCCAGTGCAAAGGCAGCGGCAGATCCCA
AGGTAGCCTTTGGTTCTCTTGCTGCAAATGGCCCTACCACCTTGGTTGATAAAGTTTCAAATCCCAAAAC
TAATGGGGACAGTCAGCAGCCCTCCTCCTCTGGCCTTGCTTCCAGTAAAGCTTGTGTCGGAAATGCCTAT
CACAAGCAGTTGGCCGCCTTGAACTGCTCCGTGCGGGATTGGATAGTGAAGCACGTGAATACAAACCCCC
TCTGTGATCTGACACCTATCTTTAAAGACTATGAGAAATATTTAGCAAACATTGAACAGCAACACGGGAA
CAGTGGCAGGAATTCTGAAAGTGAATCTAACAAAGTGGCAGCTGAAACACAGTCTCCTTCCCTTTTTGGC
TCAACAAAATTACAGCAAGAGTCAACGTTTTTGTTTCATGGCAACAAAACTGAAGATACACCTGACAAGA
AGATGGAGGTGGCATCTGAAAAGAAAACGGACCCATCATCACTAGGAGCGACAAGTGCCTCATTTAATTT
CGGCAAGAAAGTTGATAGCTCTGTTTTGGGCTCATTAAGCTCTGTCCCCCTGACTGGATTTTCTTTCTCC
CCTGGAAACTCCAGTTTATTTGGCAAAGATACTACCCAGAGTAAACCAGTCTCTTCACCATTTCCCACTA
AACCATTGGAGGGCCAAGCAGAAGGTGACAGTGGTGAATGCAAAGGTGGAGATGAAGAAGAGAATGATGA
GCCACCCAAAGTAGTAGTTACCGAAGTAAAAGAAGAAGACGCTTTTTACTCCAAAAAGTGTAAACTGTTT
TACAAGAAAGACAATGAGTTTAAAGAGAAAGGCATAGGTACTCTGCATTTAAAACCTACAGCAAATCAGA
AGACACAGCTTTTGGTGCGGGCAGACACCAATTTAGGCAACATATTGCTGAACGTTCTGATTCCACCCAA
TATGCCATGTACGCGAACAGGGAAGAATAACGTTCTTATCGTCTGTGTTCCAAATCCACCAATTGACGAG
AAGAATGCCACCATGCCAGTCACCATGTTGATTCGGGTAAAAACCAGCGAGGATGCAGACGAGTTGCACA
AAATTTTACTGGAGAAAAAGGATGCCAGCTCCGGAGGGGATCCACCGGTCGCCACCATGGTGAGCAAGGG
CGAGGAGCTGTTCACCGGGGTGGTGCCCATCCTGGTCGAGCTGGACGGCGACGTAAACGGCCACAAGTTC
AGCGTCCGCGGCGAGGGCGAGGGCGATGCCACCAACGGCAAGCTGACCCTGAAGTTCATCTGCACCACCG
GCAAGCTGCCCGTGCCCTGGCCCACCCTCGTGACCACCTTCGGCTACGGCGTGGCCTGCTTCAGCCGCTA
CCCCGACCACATGAAGCAGCACGACTTCTTCAAGTCCGCCATGCCCGAAGGCTACGTCCAGGAGCGCACC
ATCTCTTTCAAGGACGACGGTACCTACAAGACCCGCGCCGAGGTGAAGTTCGAGGGCGACACCCTGGTGA
ACCGCATCGAGCTGAAGGGCATCGACTTCAAGGAGGACGGCAACATCCTGGGGCACAAGCTGGAGTACAA
CTTCAACAGCCACAACGTCTATATCACGGCCGACAAGCAGAAGAACGGCATCAAGGCTAACTTCAAGATC
CGCCACAACGTTGAGGACGGCAGCGTGCAGCTCGCCGACCACTACCAGCAGAACACCCCCATCGGCGACG
GCCCCGTGCTGCTGCCCGACAACCACTACCTGAGCCATCAGTCCGCCCTGAGCAAAGACCCCAACGAGAA
GCGCGATCACATGGTCCTGCTGGAGTTCGTGACCGCCGCCGGGATCACTCTCGGCATGGACGAGCTGTAC
AAGTAAGCGGCCGCGACTCTAGATCATAATCAGCCATA
