>Addgene plasmid #56303 | Clover-Nup50-N-10 | addgene partial sequence | sequence record 108087 | EGFP-N 5'-CGTCGCCGTCCAGCTCGACCAG-3'
CCTTGCTCACCATGGTGGCGACCGGTGGATCCCCTCCGGAGCTGGCATCCTTTTTCTCCAGTAAAATTTT
GTGCAACTCGTCTGCATCCTCGCTGGTTTTTACCCGAATCAACATGGTGACTGGCATGGTGGCATTCTTC
TCGTCAATTGGTGGATTTGGAACACAGACGATAAGAACGTTATTCTTCCCTGTTCGCGTACATGGCATAT
TGGGTGGAATCAGAACGTTCAGCAATATGTTGCCTAAATTGGTGTCTGCCCGCACCAAAAGCTGTGTCTT
CTGATTTGCTGTAGGTTTTAAATGCAGAGTACCTATGCCTTTCTCTTTAAACTCATTGTCTTTCTTGTAA
AACAGTTTACACTTTTTGGAGTAAAAAGCGTCTTCTTCTTTTACTTCGGTAACTACTACTTTGGGTGGCT
CATCATTCTCTTCTTCATCTCCACCTTTGCATTCACCACTGTCACCTTCTGCTTGGCCCTCCAATGGTTT
AGTGGGAAATGGTGAAGAGACTGGTTTACTCTGGGTAGTATCTTTGCCAAATAAACTGGAGTTTCCAGGG
GAGAAAGAAAATCCAGTCAGGGGGACAGAGCTTAATGAGCCCAAAACAGAGCTATCAACTTTCTTGCCGA
AATTAAATGAGGCACTTGTCGCTCCTAGTGATGATGGGTCCGTTTTCTTTTCAGATGCCACCTCCATCTT
CTTGTCAGGTGTATCTTCAGTTTTGTTGCCATGAAACAAAAACGTTGACTCTTGCTGTAATTTTGTTGAG
CCAAAAAGGGAAGGAGACTGTGTTTCAGCTGCCACTTTGTTAGATTCACTTTCAGAATTCCTGCCACTGT
TCCCGTGTTGCTGTTCAATGTTTGCTAAATATTTCTCAT
