[The description below was written by a language model from this plasmid's Addgene catalogue record.]
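Description:
Clover-Nup50-N-10 is a mammalian expression plasmid built on the Clover-N1 backbone (about 4.75 kb without insert), an N1-style fluorescent protein fusion vector. It is maintained as a high-copy plasmid in E. coli under kanamycin selection and carries a neomycin resistance marker, so transfected mammalian cells can be selected with G418. No feature table accompanies the record, so the origin of replication and the elements driving the resistance cassette are not explicitly listed. The use of an SV40 polyA reverse sequencing primer suggests that an SV40 polyadenylation signal lies downstream of the fusion cassette.

The payload is human NUP50, a nuclear pore complex-associated nucleoporin also known as NPAP60, expressed from the CMV promoter. The Clover coding sequence is supplied by the backbone and sits at the C terminus of the insert, giving a Nup50-Clover fusion protein. The "N-10" in the name probably denotes the N1-type arrangement with a 10-residue linker between the two parts, but the record does not confirm this, and the cloning method is listed as unknown. Clover is a bright green fluorescent protein, recorded here with excitation at 505 nm and emission at 515 nm, and it was developed as part of work on improved green and red fluorescent proteins for FRET.

The stated purpose is localization to the nuclear pore. The construct therefore serves as a fluorescent marker for labelling nuclear pores and the nuclear envelope in live or fixed mammalian cells, and it also demonstrates how Clover performs as a fusion tag.
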