Addgene plasmid #56303: Clover-Nup50-N-10
Purpose: Localization: Nuclear Pore, Excitation: 505, Emission: 515
Depositing lab: Michael Davidson. Depositing organization: Florida State University, Tallahassee. Publication: Improving FRET dynamic range with bright green and red fluorescent proteins. Lam AJ, St-Pierre F, Gong Y, Marshall JD, Cranfill PJ, Baird MA, McKeown MR, Wiedenmann J, Davidson MW, Schnitzer MJ, Tsien RY, Lin MZ. Nat Methods. 2012 Sep 9. doi: 10.1038/nmeth.2171. PubMed 22961245.
Backbone
  Vector backbone: Clover-N1
  Backbone size w/o insert (bp): 4750
  Vector type: Mammalian Expression
  Selectable markers: Neomycin (select with G418)
Growth in bacteria
  Bacterial resistance: Kanamycin, 50 μg/mL
  Growth temperature: 37°C
  Growth strain: DH5alpha
  Copy number: High Copy
Gene/Insert
  Gene/Insert name: Nup50 (alt name: NM_007172.3)
  Species: H. sapiens (human)
  Entrez Gene: NUP50 (a.k.a. NPAP60, NPAP60L)
  Promoter: CMV
  Tag / fusion protein: Clover (C terminal on backbone)
  Cloning method: Unknown
  Sequencing primers: 5′ CMV-F; 3′ SV40pA-R
Terms and licenses: Academic/Nonprofit Terms; Industry Terms
Depositor comments: . Excitation = 505; Emission = 515
How to cite: Clover-Nup50-N-10 was a gift from Michael Davidson (Addgene plasmid # 56303 ; http://n2t.net/addgene:56303 ; RRID:Addgene_56303)
